>Addgene plasmid #175475 | RAB5AA-c003 | addgene full sequence | sequence record 353172 | Addgene NGS Result
CTAGAAATAATTTTGTTTAACTTTAAGAAGGAGATATACATATGCACCATCATCATCATCATTCTTCTGG
TGTAGATCTGGGTACCGAGAACCTGTACTTCCAATCCATGGCTAGTCGAGGCGCAACAAGACCCAACGGG
CCAAATACTGGAAATAAAATATGCCAGTTCAAACTAGTACTTCTGGGAGAGTCCGCTGTTGGCAAATCAA
GCCTAGTGCTTCGTTTTGTGAAAGGCCAATTTCATGAATTTCAAGAGAGTACCATTGGGGCTGCTTTTCT
AACCCAAACTGTATGTCTTGATGACACTACAGTAAAGTTTGAAATATGGGATACAGCTGGTCAAGAACGA
TACCATAGCCTAGCACCAATGTACTACAGAGGAGCACAAGCAGCCATAGTTGTATATGATATCACAAATG
AGGAGTCCTTTGCAAGAGCAAAAAATTGGGTTAAAGAACTTCAGAGGCAAGCAAGTCCTAACATTGTAAT
AGCTTTATCGGGAAACAAGGCCGACCTAGCAAATAAAAGAGCAGTAGATTTCCAGGAAGCACAGTCCTAT
GCAGATGACAATAGTTTATTATTCATGGAGACATCCGCTAAAACATCAATGAATGTAAATGAAATATTCA
TGGCAATAGCTAAAAAATTGCCAAAGAATGAACCACAAAATCCAGGAGCAAATTCTGCCAGAGGAAGAGG
AGTAGACCTTACCGAACCCACACAACCAACCAGGAATCAGTGTTGTAGTAACTGACAGTAAAGGTGGATA
CGGATCCGAATTCGAGCTCCGTCGACAAGCTTGCGGCCGCACTCGAGCACCACCACCACCACCACTGAGA
TCCGGCTGCTAACAAAGCCCGAAAGGAAGCTGAGTTGGCTGCTGCCACCGCTGAGCAATAACTAGCATAA
CCCCTTGGGGCCTCTAAACGGGTCTTGAGGGGTTTTTTGCTGAAAGGAGGAACTATATCCGGATTGGCGA
ATGGG
[124 nt withheld, positions 986-1109]
C
[91 nt withheld, positions 1111-1201]
A
[49 nt withheld, positions 1203-1251]
CCTTTGACGTTGGAGTCCACGTTCTTT
[37 nt withheld, positions 1279-1315]
ACCCTATCTCGGTCTATTCTTTTGATTTATAAGGGATTTTGCCGATTTCGGCCTATTGGTTAAAAAATGA
GCTGATTTAACAAAAATTTAACGCGAATTTTAACAAAATATTAACGCTTACAATTTAGGTGGCACTTTTC
GGGGAAATGTGCGCGGAACCCCTATTTGTTTATTTTTCTAAATACATTCAAATATGTATCCGCTCATGAA
TTAATTCTTAGAAAAACTCATCGAGCATCAAATGAAACTGCAATTTATTCATATCAGGATTATCAATACC
ATATTTTTGAAAAAGCCGTTTCTGTAATGAAGGAGAAAACTCACCGAGGCAGTTCCATAGGATGGCAAGA
TCCTGGTATCGGTCTGCGATTCCGACTCGTCCAACATCAATACAACCTATTAATTTCCCCTCGTCAAAAA
TAAGGTTATCAAGTGAGAAATCACCATGAGTGACGACTGAATCCGGTGAGAATGGCAAAAGTTTATGCAT
TTCTTTCCAGACTTGTTCAACAGGCCAGCCATTACGCTCGTCATCAAAATCACTCGCATCAACCAAACCG
TTATTCATTCGTGATTGCGCCTGAGCGAGACGAAATACGCGATCGCTGTTAAAAGGACAATTACAAACAG
GAATCGAATGCAACCGGCGCAGGAACACTGCCAGCGCATCAACAATATTTTCACCTGAATCAGGATATTC
TTCTAATACCTGGAATGCTGTTTTCCCGGGGATCGCAGTGGTGAGTAACCATGCATCATCAGGAGTACGG
ATAAAATGCTTGATGGTCGGAAGAGGCATAAATTCCGTCAGCCAGTTTAGTCTGACCATCTCATCTGTAA
CATCATTGGCAACGCTACCTTTGCCATGTTTCAGAAACAACTCTGGCGCATCGGGCTTCCCATACAATCG
ATAGATTGTCGCACCTGATTGCCCGACATTATCGCGAGCCCATTTATACCCATATAAATCAGCATCCATG
TTGGAATTTAATCGCGGCCTAGAGCAAGACGTTTCCCGTTGAATATGGCTCATAACACCCCTTGTATTAC
TGTTTATGTAAGCAGACAGTTTTATTGTTCATGACCAAAATCCCTTAACGTGAGTTTTCGTTCCACTGAG
CGTCAGACCCCGTAGAAAAGATCAAAGGATCTTCTTGAGATCCTTTTTTTCTGCGCGTAATCTGCTGCTT
GCAAACAAAAAAACCACCGCTACCAGCGGTGGTTTGTTTGCCGGATCAAGAGCTACCAACTCTTTTTCCG
AAGGTAACTGGCTTCAGCAGAGCGCAGATACCAAATACTGTCCTTCTAGTGTAGCCGTAGTTAGGCCACC
ACTTCAAGAACTCTGTAGCACCGCCTACATACCTCGCTCTGCTAATCCTGTTACCAGTGGCTGCTGCCAG
TGGCGATAAGTCGTGTCTTACCGGGTTGGACTCAAGACGATAGTTACCGGATAAGGCGCAGCGGTCGGGC
TGAACGGGGGGTTCGTGCACACAGCCCAGCTTGGAGCGAACGACCTACACCGAACTGAGATACCTACAGC
GTGAGCTATGAGAAAGCGCCACGCTTCCCGAAGGGAGAAAGGCGGACAGGTATCCGGTAAGCGGCAGGGT
CGGAACAGGAGAGCGCACGAGGGAGCTTCCAGGGGGAAACGCCTGGTATCTTTATAGTCCTGTCGGGTTT
CGCCACCTCTGACTTGAGCGTCGATTTTTGTGATGCTCGTCAGGGGGGCGGAGCCTATGGAAAAACGCCA
GCAACGCGGCCTTTTTACGGTTCCTGGCCTTTTGCTGGCCTTTTGCTCACATGTTCTTTCCTGCGTTATC
CCCTGATTCTGTGGATAACCGTATTACCGCCTTTGAGTGAGCTGATACCGCTCGCCGCAGCCGAACGACC
GAGCGCAGCGAGTCAGTGAGCGAGGAAGCGGAAGAGCGCCTGATGCGGTATTTTCTCCTTACGCATCTGT
GCGGTATTTCACACCGCAATGGTGCACTCTCAGTACAATCTGCTCTGATGCCGCATAGTTAAGCCAGTAT
ACACTCCGCTATCGCTACGTGACTGGGTCATGGCTGCGCCCCGACACCCGCCAACACCCGCTGACGCGCC
CTGACGGGCTTGTCTGCTCCCGGCATCCGCTTACAGACAAGCTGTGACCGTCTCCGGGAGCTGCATGTGT
CAGAGGTTTTCACCGTCATCACCGAAACGCGCGAGGCAGCTGCGGTAAAGCTCATCAGCGTGGTCGTGAA
GCGATTCACAGATGTCTGCCTGTTCATCCGCGTCCAGCTCGTTGAGTTTCTCCAGAAGCGTTAATGTCTG
GCTTCTGATAAAGCGGGCCATGTTAAGGGCGGTTTTTTCCTGTTTGGTCACTGATGCCTCCGTGTAAGGG
GGATTTCTGTTCATGGGGGTAATGATACCGATGAAACGAGAGAGGATGCTCACGATACGGGTTACTGATG
ATGAACATGCCCGGTTACTGGAACGTTGTGAGGGTAAACAACTGGCGGTATGGATGCGGCGGGACCAGAG
AAAAATCACTCAGGGTCAATGCCAGCGCTTCGTTAATACAGATGTAGGTGTTCCACAGGGTAGCCAGCAG
CATCCTGCGATGCAGATCCGGAACATAATGGTGCAGGGCGCTGACTTCCGCGTTTCCAGACTTTACGAAA
CACGGAAACCGAAGACCATTCATGTTGTTGCTCAGGTCGCAGACGTTTTGCAGCAGCAGTCGCTTCACGT
TCGCTCGCGTATCGGTGATTCATTCTGCTAACCAGTAAGGCAACCCCGCCAGCCTAGCCGGGTCCTCAAC
GACAGGAGCACGATCATGCGCACCCGTGGGGCCGCCATGCCGGCGATAATGGCCTGCTTCTCGCCGAAAC
GTTTGGTGGCGGGACCAGTGACGAAGGCTTGAGCGAGGGCGTGCAAGATTCCGAATACCGCAAGCGACAG
GCCGATCATCGTCGCGCTCCAGCGAAAGCGGTCCTCGCCGAAAATGACCCAGAGCGCTGCCGGCACCTGT
CCTACGAGTTGCATGATAAAGAAGACAGTCATAAGTGCGGCGACGATAGTCATGCCCCGCGCCCACCGGA
AGGAGCTGACTGGGTTGAAGGCTCTCAAGGGCATCGGTCGAGATCCCGGTGCCTAATGAGTGAGCTAACT
TACATTAATTGCGTTGCGCTCACTGCCCGCTTTCCAGTCGGGAAACCTGTCGTGCCAGCTGCATTAATGA
ATCGGCCAACGCGCGGGGAGAGGCGGTTTGCGTATTGGGCGCCAGGGTGGTTTTTCTTTTCACCAGTGAG
ACGGGCAACAGCTGATTGCCCTTCACCGCCTGGCCCTGAGAGAGTTGCAGCAAGCGGTCCACGCTGGTTT
GCCCCAGCAGGCGAAAATCCTGTTTGATGGTGGTTAACGGCGGGATATAACATGAGCTGTCTTCGGTATC
GTCGTATCCCACTACCGAGATATCCGCACCAACGCGCAGCCCGGACTCGGTAATGGCGCGCATTGCGCCC
AGCGCCATCTGATCGTTGGCAACCAGCATCGCAGTGGGAACGATGCCCTCATTCAGCATTTGCATGGTTT
GTTGAAAACCGGACATGGCACTCCAGTCGCCTTCCCGTTCCGCTATCGGCTGAATTTGATTGCGAGTGAG
ATATTTATGCCAGCCAGCCAGACGCAGACGCGCCGAGACAGAACTTAATGGGCCCGCTAACAGCGCGATT
TGCTGGTGACCCAATGCGACCAGATGCTCCACGCCCAGTCGCGTACCGTCTTCATGGGAGAAAATAATAC
TGTTGATGGGTGTCTGGTCAGAGACATCAAGAAATAACGCCGGAACATTAGTGCAGGCAGCTTCCACAGC
AATGGCATCCTGGTCATCCAGCGGATAGTTAATGATCAGCCCACTGACGCGTTGCGCGAGAAGATTGTGC
ACCGCCGCTTTACAGGCTTCGACGCCGCTTCGTTCTACCATCGACACCACCACGCTGGCACCCAGTTGAT
CGGCGCGAGATTTAATCGCCGCGACAATTTGCGACGGCGCGTGCAGGGCCAGACTGGAGGTGGCAACGCC
AATCAGCAACGACTGTTTGCCCGCCAGTTGTTGTGCCACGCGGTTGGGAATGTAATTCAGCTCCGCCATC
GCCGCTTCCACTTTTTCCCGCGTTTTCGCAGAAACGTGGCTGGCCTGGTTCACCACGCGGGAAACGGTCT
GATAAGAGACACCGGCATACTCTGCGACATCGTATAACGTTACTGGTTTCACATTCACCACCCTGAATTG
ACTCTCTTCCGGGCGCTATCATGCCATACCGCGAAAGGTTTTGCGCCATTCGATGGTGTCCGGGATCTCG
ACGCTCTCCCTTATGCGACTCCTGCATTAGGAAGCAGCCCAGTAGTAGGTTGAGGCCGTTGAGCACCGCC
GCCGCAAGGAATGGTGCATGCAAGGAGATGGCGCCCAACAGTCCCCCGGCCACGGGGCCTGCCACCATAC
CCACGCCGAAACAAGCGCTCATGAGCCCGAAGTGGCGAGCCCGATCTTCCCCATCGGTGATGTCGGCGAT
ATAGGCGCCAGCAACCGCACCTGTGGCGCCGGTGATGCCGGCCACGATGCGTCCGGCGTAGAGGATCGAG
ATCTCGATCCCGCGAAATTAATACGACTCACTATAGGGGAATTGTGAGCGGATAACAATTCCCCT
Features (pLannotate 1.2.2; 19 found; start..end, strand, type, name):
     12..34      +  RBS            RBS: efficient ribosome binding site from bacteriophage T7 gene 10 (Olins and Rangwala, 1989)
    108..752     +  CDS            RAB5A: RAB5A_HUMAN - Also known as RAB5. Experimental evidence at protein level: Swiss-Prot protein existence level 1. Small GTPase which cycles between active GTP-bound and inactive GDP-bound states. In its active state, binds to a variety of effector proteins to regulate cellular responses such as of intracellular membrane trafficking, from the formation of transport vesicles to their fusion with membranes. Active GTP-bound form is able to recruit to membranes different sets of downstream effectors directly responsible for vesicle formation, movement, tethering and fusion. RAB5A is required for the
    818..835     +  CDS            9xHis (fragment): 9xHis affinity tag
    845..894     +  CDS            SET1 (fragment): solubility-enhancement tag derived from T7 phage gene 10B
    902..949     +  terminator     T7 terminator: transcription terminator for bacteriophage T7 RNA polymerase
    986..1414    +  rep_origin     f1 ori (sequence partly withheld): f1 bacteriophage origin of replication; arrow indicates direction of (+) strand synthesis
   1467..1524    +  promoter       AmpR promoter (fragment): bla
   1533..2348    -  CDS            KanR: aminoglycoside phosphotransferase; aph(3')-Ia; confers resistance to kanamycin in bacteria or G418 (Geneticin®) in eukaryotes
   2470..3058    +  rep_origin     ori: high-copy-number ColE1/pMB1/pBR322/pUC origin of replication
   3244..3383    -  misc_feature   bom: basis of mobility region from pBR322
   3485..3676    -  CDS            rop: Rop protein, which maintains plasmids at low copy number; rop
   3693..4073    +  CDS            YPB1_ECOLX: Protein predicted: Swiss-Prot protein existence level 4. From Escherichia coli.
   4145..4436    -  CDS            TcR (fragment): tetracycline efflux protein; tet; confers resistance to tetracycline
   4451..4472    -  protein_bind   CAP binding site: CAP binding activates transcription in the presence of cAMP. E. coli catabolite activator protein
   4485..5567    -  CDS            lacI: lac repressor; lacI; The lac repressor binds to the lac operator to inhibit transcription in E. coli. This inhibition can be relieved by adding lactose or isopropyl-β-D-thiogalactopyranoside (IPTG).
   5568..5645    -  promoter       lacI promoter: lacI
   5653..5932    -  CDS            TcR (fragment): tetracycline efflux protein; tet; confers resistance to tetracycline
   5954..5972    +  promoter       T7 promoter: promoter for bacteriophage T7 RNA polymerase
   5973..5997    +  protein_bind   lac operator: The lac repressor binds to the lac operator to inhibit transcription in E. coli. This inhibition can be relieved by adding lactose or isopropyl-β-D-thiogalactopyranoside (IPTG). lac repressor encoded by lacI
