[The description below was written by a language model from this plasmid's Addgene catalogue record and pLannotate feature annotations shown in this document.]
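Description:
RAB5AA-c003 is a bacterial expression plasmid built on the pNIC28-Bsa4 backbone, a pET-style T7 vector, and carries the complete coding sequence of human RAB5A (residues M1 to N215). RAB5A is a small GTPase that cycles between GTP- and GDP-bound states and recruits effectors that control vesicle formation, movement, tethering and fusion in membrane trafficking. The insert was introduced by ligation-independent cloning and, according to the catalogue entry, is fused at its N terminus to a His6 tag followed by a TEV protease cleavage site, allowing metal-affinity purification and subsequent tag removal. The feature table does not annotate this N-terminal tag, although there is room for it between the ribosome binding site and the start of the RAB5A annotation. A short His-tag fragment and a T7 gene 10-related fragment detected downstream of the insert appear to be backbone remnants. The record does not indicate that they are part of the expressed protein.

Transcription is driven by a T7 promoter placed next to a lac operator, with the T7 gene 10 ribosome binding site upstream of the open reading frame and a T7 terminator downstream. A plasmid-borne lacI gene supplies lac repressor, so expression stays off until IPTG induction in a host that provides T7 RNA polymerase; the depositor notes use of a BL21(DE3) derivative with a rare-codon helper plasmid. Selection is by kanamycin through an aminoglycoside phosphotransferase gene. Replication relies on a ColE1/pBR322-type origin, with bom and rop elements also present, and the record lists the plasmid as high copy. An f1 origin and non-functional tetracycline resistance fragments are also present. The construct is intended for producing recombinant full-length RAB5A in E. coli.
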