Addgene plasmid #175475: RAB5AA-c003
Purpose: Protein expression in bacterial cells. Entire CDS, M1-N215.
Depositing lab: Opher Gileadi. Depositing organization: University of Oxford.
Backbone
  Vector backbone: pNIC28-Bsa4
  Vector type: Bacterial Expression
Growth in bacteria
  Bacterial resistance: Kanamycin, 50 μg/mL
  Growth temperature: 37°C
  Growth strain: DH5alpha
  Copy number: High Copy
Gene/Insert
  Gene/Insert name: RAB5A (alt name: RAB5)
  Species: H. sapiens (human)
  Entrez Gene: RAB5A (a.k.a. RAB5)
  Tag / fusion protein: His6-TEV (N terminal on insert)
  Cloning method: Ligation Independent Cloning
Terms and licenses: Academic/Nonprofit Terms; Industry Terms: Not Available to Industry
Depositor comments: Ligation-independent cloning 5' site GTACTTCCAATCCAT; 3' site TATCCACCTTTACT. Gileadi lab uses BL21(DE3)-R3-pRARE2 cells for expression.
How to cite: RAB5AA-c003 was a gift from Opher Gileadi (Addgene plasmid # 175475 ; http://n2t.net/addgene:175475 ; RRID:Addgene_175475)
