>Addgene plasmid #175475 | RAB5AA-c003 | depositor partial sequence | sequence record 340391 | Coding sequence (including tags)
CATATGCACCATCATCATCATCATTCTTCTGGTGTAGATCTGGGTACCGAGAACCTGTACTTCCAATCCA
TGGCTAGTCGAGGCGCAACAAGACCCAACGGGCCAAATACTGGAAATAAAATATGCCAGTTCAAACTAGT
ACTTCTGGGAGAGTCCGCTGTTGGCAAATCAAGCCTAGTGCTTCGTTTTGTGAAAGGCCAATTTCATGAA
TTTCAAGAGAGTACCATTGGGGCTGCTTTTCTAACCCAAACTGTATGTCTTGATGACACTACAGTAAAGT
TTGAAATATGGGATACAGCTGGTCAAGAACGATACCATAGCCTAGCACCAATGTACTACAGAGGAGCACA
AGCAGCCATAGTTGTATATGATATCACAAATGAGGAGTCCTTTGCAAGAGCAAAAAATTGGGTTAAAGAA
CTTCAGAGGCAAGCAAGTCCTAACATTGTAATAGCTTTATCGGGAAACAAGGCCGACCTAGCAAATAAAA
GAGCAGTAGATTTCCAGGAAGCACAGTCCTATGCAGATGACAATAGTTTATTATTCATGGAGACATCCGC
TAAAACATCAATGAATGTAAATGAAATATTCATGGCAATAGCTAAAAAATTGCCAAAGAATGAACCACAA
AATCCAGGAGCAAATTCTGCCAGAGGAAGAGGAGTAGACCTTACCGAACCCACACAACCAACCAGGAATC
AGTGTTGTAGTAACTGACAGTAAAGGTGGATACGGATCCGAA
